Addgene plasmid #14307: pAG306GAL-EGFP-ccdB
Purpose: (Empty Backbone)
Depositing lab: Susan Lindquist. Depositing organization: Whitehead Institute for Biomedical Research. Publication: A suite of Gateway cloning vectors for high-throughput genetic analysis in Saccharomyces cerevisiae. Alberti S, Gitler AD, Lindquist S. Yeast. 2007 Oct . 24(10):913-9. 10.1002/yea.1502 PubMed 17583893.
Backbone
  Vector backbone: pRS306
  Vector type: Yeast Expression ; Gateway Destination
  Selectable markers: URA3
Growth in bacteria
  Bacterial resistance: Chloramphenicol and Ampicillin, 25 & 100 μg/mL
  Growth temperature: 37°C
  Growth strain: ccdB Survival
  Growth instructions: DB3.1, ccdB Survival
  Copy number: Unknown
Gene/Insert
  Gene/Insert name: None
  Tag / fusion protein: EGFP (N terminal on backbone)
  Cloning method: Gateway Cloning
  Sequencing primers: 5′ EGFP-C
Terms and licenses: Academic/Nonprofit Terms; Industry Terms: Not Available to Industry
Depositor comments: Type of plasmid: integrating. This plasmid contains the Gateway technology from Invitrogen; Invitrogen requires purchasing of Gateway Clonase for carrying out the Gateway recombinational cloning reaction http://www.invitrogen.com Please note that the full plasmid sequence is provided as a reference only, and may not match the exact sequence of the plasmid.
How to cite: pAG306GAL-EGFP-ccdB was a gift from Susan Lindquist (Addgene plasmid # 14307 ; http://n2t.net/addgene:14307 ; RRID:Addgene_14307)
