[The description below was written by a language model from this plasmid's Addgene catalogue record and pLannotate feature annotations shown in this document.]
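Description:
pAG306GAL-EGFP-ccdB is an empty Gateway destination vector for protein expression in Saccharomyces cerevisiae, built on the pRS306 backbone. It is an integrating plasmid: the feature table shows no yeast replication origin or centromere, so stable maintenance in yeast depends on insertion into the genome, with the URA3 marker selecting for uracil prototrophy (and allowing counterselection with 5-FOA). In E. coli it replicates from a high-copy ColE1/pUC-type origin and carries ampicillin resistance. An f1 origin, flanking T7 and T3 promoters, and lacZα/lac remnants are carried over from the pBluescript-derived backbone.

The expression cassette consists of the galactose-inducible GAL1 promoter, regulated by Gal4, followed by an EGFP coding sequence, the Gateway cassette, and the CYC1 transcription terminator. The Gateway cassette is bounded by attR1 and attR2 and contains a chloramphenicol resistance gene and the ccdB toxin gene. Because CcdB is lethal to ordinary E. coli strains, the unrecombined vector must be propagated in a ccdB-tolerant strain, where the chloramphenicol marker helps retain the cassette alongside ampicillin selection. In an LR recombination reaction with an entry clone, the open reading frame of interest replaces the CmR–ccdB segment, and ccdB then counterselects against unrecombined vector in standard hosts.

As EGFP lies upstream of attR1, the inserted gene is expressed as an N-terminally EGFP-tagged fusion under galactose control. The plasmid belongs to a suite of yeast Gateway vectors designed for high-throughput genetic analysis, and this member suits inducible expression of fluorescent fusions from an integrated copy. The depositor notes that the full sequence is a reference only and may not match the physical plasmid exactly.
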