Features (pLannotate 1.2.2; 27 found; start..end, strand, type, name):
    137..184     +  misc_feature   bom (fragment): basis of mobility region from pBR322
    195..410     +  promoter       URA3 promoter: S. cerevisiae URA3
    411..1214    +  CDS            URA3: orotidine-5'-phosphate decarboxylase, required for uracil biosynthesis; S. cerevisiae URA3; yeast auxotrophic marker, counterselectable with 5-fluoroorotic acid (5-FOA)
   1293..1342    +  misc_feature   bom (fragment): basis of mobility region from pBR322
   1343..1798    -  rep_origin     f1 ori (sequence partly withheld): f1 bacteriophage origin of replication; arrow indicates direction of (+) strand synthesis
   1806..1963    -  CDS            lacZα (fragment): LacZα fragment of β-galactosidase; lacZ fragment
   1966..1984    +  promoter       T7 promoter: promoter for bacteriophage T7 RNA polymerase
   2004..2445    +  promoter       GAL1 promoter: S. cerevisiae GAL1; inducible promoter, regulated by Gal4
   2460..2483    +  misc_feature   MCS (fragment): pBluescript multiple cloning site
   2489..3205    +  CDS            EGFP: EGFP is a basic (constitutively fluorescent) green fluorescent protein published in 1996, derived from Aequorea victoria. It is reported to be a rapidly-maturing weak dimer with moderate acid sensitivity.
   3230..3354    +  protein_bind   attR1: mutant version of attR; recombination site for the Gateway® LR reaction LR Clonase™
   3379..3409    +  promoter       lac UV5 promoter: E. coli lac promoter with an "up" mutation
   3433..3462    +  promoter       cat promoter (fragment): promoter of the E. coli cat gene encoding chloramphenicol acetyltransferase
   3463..4122    +  CDS            CmR: chloramphenicol acetyltransferase; cat; confers resistance to chloramphenicol
   4304..4462    +  CDS            ccdA (fragment): CCDA_ECO57 - Also known as H, letA. Experimental evidence at protein level: Swiss-Prot protein existence level 1. Antitoxin component of a type II toxin-antitoxin (TA) system which inhibits the post-segregational killing (PSK) of plasmid-free cells, also referred to as a plasmid addiction system. Binds to and blocks the activity of CcdB; will also remove bound CcdB protein from the CcdB-GyrA complex by forming a CcdA-CcdB complex, a process termed rejuvenation. Functions as a transcriptional corepressor for the ccdAB operon, repression also requires CcdB (By similarity). From Escherichia coli
   4467..4769    +  CDS            ccdB: CCDB_ECOLI - Also known as G, letB, letD. Experimental evidence at protein level: Swiss-Prot protein existence level 1. Toxic component of a type II toxin-antitoxin (TA) system, functioning in plasmid maintainence. Responsible for the post- segregational killing (PSK) of plasmid-free cells, also referred to as a plasmid addiction system. Half-life of over 2 hours. Cell killing by CcdB is accompanied by filamentation, defects in chromosome and plasmid segregation, defects in cell division, formation of anucleate cells, decreased DNA synthesis and plasmid loss. Interferes with the activity of DN
   4813..4937    -  protein_bind   attR2: mutant version of attR; recombination site for the Gateway® LR reaction LR Clonase™
   4944..5191    +  terminator     CYC1 terminator: S. cerevisiae CYC1; transcription terminator for CYC1
   5214..5232    -  promoter       T3 promoter: promoter for bacteriophage T3 RNA polymerase
   5277..5293    -  protein_bind   lac operator: The lac repressor binds to the lac operator to inhibit transcription in E. coli. This inhibition can be relieved by adding lactose or isopropyl-β-D-thiogalactopyranoside (IPTG). lac repressor encoded by lacI
   5301..5331    -  promoter       lac promoter: promoter for the E. coli lac operon
   5346..5367    -  protein_bind   CAP binding site: CAP binding activates transcription in the presence of cAMP. E. coli catabolite activator protein
   5380..5472    -  CDS            lacI (fragment): lac repressor; lacI; The lac repressor binds to the lac operator to inhibit transcription in E. coli. This inhibition can be relieved by adding lactose or isopropyl-β-D-thiogalactopyranoside (IPTG).
   5655..6243    -  rep_origin     ori: high-copy-number ColE1/pMB1/pBR322/pUC origin of replication
   6414..7274    -  CDS            AmpR: β-lactamase; bla; confers resistance to ampicillin, carbenicillin, and related antibiotics
   7275..7379    -  promoter       AmpR promoter: bla
   7474..35      +  CDS            rop (fragment) (across the origin): Rop protein, which maintains plasmids at low copy number; rop
>Addgene plasmid #14307 | pAG306GAL-EGFP-ccdB | depositor full sequence | sequence record 7970 | Author sequence
TCGCGCGTTTCGGTGATGACGGTGAAAACCTCTGACACATGCAGCTCCCGGAGACGGTCACAGCTTGTCT
GTAAGCGGATGCCGGGAGCAGACAAGCCCGTCAGGGCGCGTCAGCGGGTGTTGGCGGGTGTCGGGGCTGG
CTTAACTATGCGGCATCAGAGCAGATTGTACTGAGAGTGCACCACGCTTTTCAATTCAATTCATCATTTT
TTTTTTATTCTTTTTTTTGATTTCGGTTTCTTTGAAATTTTTTTGATTCGGTAATCTCCGAACAGAAGGA
AGAACGAAGGAAGGAGCACAGACTTAGATTGGTATATATACGCATATGTAGTGTTGAAGAAACATGAAAT
TGCCCAGTATTCTTAACCCAACTGCACAGAACAAAAACCTGCAGGAAACGAAGATAAATCATGTCGAAAG
CTACATATAAGGAACGTGCTGCTACTCATCCTAGTCCTGTTGCTGCCAAGCTATTTAATATCATGCACGA
AAAGCAAACAAACTTGTGTGCTTCATTGGATGTTCGTACCACCAAGGAATTACTGGAGTTAGTTGAAGCA
TTAGGTCCCAAAATTTGTTTACTAAAAACACATGTGGATATCTTGACTGATTTTTCCATGGAGGGCACAG
TTAAGCCGCTAAAGGCATTATCCGCCAAGTACAATTTTTTACTCTTCGAAGACAGAAAATTTGCTGACAT
TGGTAATACAGTCAAATTGCAGTACTCTGCGGGTGTATACAGAATAGCAGAATGGGCAGACATTACGAAT
GCACACGGTGTGGTGGGCCCAGGTATTGTTAGCGGTTTGAAGCAGGCGGCAGAAGAAGTAACAAAGGAAC
CTAGAGGCCTTTTGATGTTAGCAGAATTGTCATGCAAGGGCTCCCTATCTACTGGAGAATATACTAAGGG
TACTGTTGACATTGCGAAGAGCGACAAAGATTTTGTTATCGGCTTTATTGCTCAAAGAGACATGGGTGGA
AGAGATGAAGGTTACGATTGGTTGATTATGACACCCGGTGTGGGTTTAGATGACAAGGGAGACGCATTGG
GTCAACAGTATAGAACCGTGGATGATGTGGTCTCTACAGGATCTGACATTATTATTGTTGGAAGAGGACT
ATTTGCAAAGGGAAGGGATGCTAAGGTAGAGGGTGAACGTTACAGAAAAGCAGGCTGGGAAGCATATTTG
AGAAGATGCGGCCAGCAAAACTAAAAAACTGTATTATAAGTAAATGCATGTATACTAAACTCACAAATTA
GAGCTTCAATTTAATTATATCAGTTATTACCCTGCGGTGTGAAATACCGCACAGATGCGTAAGGAGAAAA
TACCGCATCAGGAAATTGTAAACGTTAATATTTTGTTAAAATTCGCGTTAAATTTTTGTTAAATCAGCTC
ATTTTTTAACCAATAGGCCGAAATCGGCAAAATCCCTTATAAATCAAAAGAATAGACCGAGATAGGGT
[37 nt withheld, positions 1469-1505]
AAAGAACGTGGACTCCAACGTCAAAGG
[49 nt withheld, positions 1533-1581]
T
[91 nt withheld, positions 1583-1673]
G
[124 nt withheld, positions 1675-1798]
CGCGCCATTCGCCATTCAGGCTGCGCAACTGTTGGGAAGGGCGATCGGTGCGGGCCTCTTCGCTATTACG
CCAGCTGGCGAAGGGGGGATGTGCTGCAAGGCGATTAAGTTGGGTAACGCCAGGGTTTTCCCAGTCACGA
CGTTGTAAAACGACGGCCAGTGAATTGTAATACGACTCACTATAGGGCGAATTGGAGCTCTAGTACGGAT
TAGAAGCCGCCGAGCGGGCGACAGCCCTCCGACGGAAGACTCTCCTCCGTGCGTCCTCGTCTTCACCGGT
CGCGTTCCTGAAACGCAGATGTGCCTCGCGCCGCACTGCTCCGAACAATAAAGATTCTACAATACTAGCT
TTTATGGTTATGAAGAGGAAAAATTGGCAGTAACCTGGCCCCACAAACCTTCAAATTAACGAATCAAATT
AACAACCATAGGATGATAATGCGATTAGTTTTTTAGCCTTATTTCTGGGGTAATTAATCAGCGAAGCGAT
GATTTTTGATCTATTAACAGATATATAAATGGAAAAGCTGCATAACCACTTTAACTAATACTTTCAACAT
TTTCAGTTTGTATTACTTCTTATTCAAATGTCATAAAAGTATCAACAAAAAATTGTTAATATACCTCTAT
ACTTTAACGTCAAGGAGAAAAAACCCCGGATTCTAGAACTAGTGGATCCCCCGGGACAAAATGGTGAGCA
AGGGCGAGGAGCTGTTCACCGGGGTGGTGCCCATCCTGGTCGAGCTGGACGGCGACGTAAACGGCCACAA
GTTCAGCGTGTCCGGCGAGGGCGAGGGCGATGCCACCTACGGCAAGCTGACCCTGAAGTTCATCTGCACC
ACCGGCAAGCTGCCCGTGCCCTGGCCCACCCTCGTGACCACCCTGACCTACGGCGTGCAGTGCTTCAGCC
GCTACCCCGACCACATGAAGCAGCACGACTTCTTCAAGTCCGCCATGCCCGAAGGCTACGTCCAGGAGCG
CACCATCTTCTTCAAGGACGACGGCAACTACAAGACCCGCGCCGAGGTGAAGTTCGAGGGCGACACCCTG
GTGAACCGCATCGAGCTGAAGGGCATCGACTTCAAGGAGGACGGCAACATCCTGGGGCACAAGCTGGAGT
ACAACTACAACAGCCACAACGTCTATATCATGGCCGACAAGCAGAAGAACGGCATCAAGGTGAACTTCAA
GATCCGCCACAACATCGAGGACGGCAGCGTGCAGCTCGCCGACCACTACCAGCAGAACACCCCCATCGGC
GACGGCCCCGTGCTGCTGCCCGACAACCACTACCTGAGCACCCAGTCCGCCCTGAGCAAAGACCCCAACG
AGAAGCGCGATCACATGGTCCTGCTGGAGTTCGTGACCGCCGCCGGGATCACTCTCGGCATGGACGAGCT
GTACAAGGGTGGACCAGGTGGTGGACATCAAACAAGTTTGTACAAAAAAGCTGAACGAGAAACGTAAAAT
GATATAAATATCAATATATTAAATTAGATTTTGCATAAAAAACAGACTACATAATACTGTAAAACACAAC
ATATCCAGTCACTATGGCGGCCGCATTAGGCACCCCAGGCTTTACACTTTATGCTTCCGGCTCGTATAAT
GTGTGGATTTTGAGTTAGGATCCGTCGAGATTTTCAGGAGCTAAGGAAGCTAAAATGGAGAAAAAAATCA
CTGGATATACCACCGTTGATATATCCCAATGGCATCGTAAAGAACATTTTGAGGCATTTCAGTCAGTTGC
TCAATGTACCTATAACCAGACCGTTCAGCTGGATATTACGGCCTTTTTAAAGACCGTAAAGAAAAATAAG
CACAAGTTTTATCCGGCCTTTATTCACATTCTTGCCCGCCTGATGAATGCTCATCCGGAATTCCGTATGG
CAATGAAAGACGGTGAGCTGGTGATATGGGATAGTGTTCACCCTTGTTACACCGTTTTCCATGAGCAAAC
TGAAACGTTTTCATCGCTCTGGAGTGAATACCACGACGATTTCCGGCAGTTTCTACACATATATTCGCAA
GATGTGGCGTGTTACGGTGAAAACCTGGCCTATTTCCCTAAAGGGTTTATTGAGAATATGTTTTTCGTCT
CAGCCAATCCCTGGGTGAGTTTCACCAGTTTTGATTTAAACGTGGCCAATATGGACAACTTCTTCGCCCC
CGTTTTCACCATGGGCAAATATTATACGCAAGGCGACAAGGTGCTGATGCCGCTGGCGATTCAGGTTCAT
CATGCCGTCTGTGATGGCTTCCATGTCGGCAGAATGCTTAATGAATTACAACAGTACTGCGATGAGTGGC
AGGGCGGGGCGTAAACGCCGCGTGGATCCGGCTTACTAAAAGCCAGATAACAGTATGCGTATTTGCGCGC
TGATTTTTGCGGTATAAGAATATATACTGATATGTATACCCGAAGTATGTCAAAAAGAGGTATGCTATGA
AGCAGCGTATTACAGTGACAGTTGACAGCGACAGCTATCAGTTGCTCAAGGCATATATGATGTCAATATC
TCCGGTCTGGTAAGCACAACCATGCAGAATGAAGCCCGTCGTCTGCGTGCCGAACGCTGGAAAGCGGAAA
ATCAGGAAGGGATGGCTGAGGTCGCCCGGTTTATTGAAATGAACGGCTCTTTTGCTGACGAGAACAGGGG
CTGGTGAAATGCAGTTTAAGGTTTACACCTATAAAAGAGAGAGCCGTTATCGTCTGTTTGTGGATGTACA
GAGTGATATTATTGACACGCCCGGGCGACGGATGGTGATCCCCCTGGCCAGTGCACGTCTGCTGTCAGAT
AAAGTCTCCCGTGAACTTTACCCGGTGGTGCATATCGGGGATGAAAGCTGGCGCATGATGACCACCGATA
TGGCCAGTGTGCCGGTCTCCGTTATCGGGGAAGAAGTGGCTGATCTCAGCCACCGCGAAAATGACATCAA
AAACGCCATTAACCTGATGTTCTGGGGAATATAAATGTCAGGCTCCCTTATACACAGCCAGTCTGCAGGT
CGACCATAGTGACTGGATATGTTGTGTTTTACAGTATTATGTAGTCTGTTTTTTATGCAAAATCTAATTT
AATATATTGATATTTATATCATTTTACGTTTCTCGTTCAGCTTTCTTGTACAAAGTGGTTCGATGTCATG
TAATTAGTTATGTCACGCTTACATTCACGCCCTCCCCCCACATCCGCTCTAACCGAAAAGGAAGGAGTTA
GACAACCTGAAGTCTAGGTCCCTATTTATTTTTTTATAGTTATGTTAGTATTAAGAACGTTATTTATATT
TCAAATTTTTCTTTTTTTTCTGTACAGACGCGTGTACGCATGTAACATTATACTGAAAACCTTGCTTGAG
AAGGTTTTGGGACGCTCGAAGGCTTTAATTTGCGGCCGGTACCCAGCTTTTGTTCCCTTTAGTGAGGGTT
AATTCCGAGCTTGGCGTAATCATGGTCATAGCTGTTTCCTGTGTGAAATTGTTATCCGCTCACAATTCCA
CACAACATAGGAGCCGGAAGCATAAAGTGTAAAGCCTGGGGTGCCTAATGAGTGAGGTAACTCACATTAA
TTGCGTTGCGCTCACTGCCCGCTTTCCAGTCGGGAAACCTGTCGTGCCAGCTGCATTAATGAATCGGCCA
ACGCGCGGGGAGAGGCGGTTTGCGTATTGGGCGCTCTTCCGCTTCCTCGCTCACTGACTCGCTGCGCTCG
GTCGTTCGGCTGCGGCGAGCGGTATCAGCTCACTCAAAGGCGGTAATACGGTTATCCACAGAATCAGGGG
ATAACGCAGGAAAGAACATGTGAGCAAAAGGCCAGCAAAAGGCCAGGAACCGTAAAAAGGCCGCGTTGCT
GGCGTTTTTCCATAGGCTCGGCCCCCCTGACGAGCATCACAAAAATCGACGCTCAAGTCAGAGGTGGCGA
AACCCGACAGGACTATAAAGATACCAGGCGTTCCCCCCTGGAAGCTCCCTCGTGCGCTCTCCTGTTCCGA
CCCTGCCGCTTACCGGATACCTGTCCGCCTTTCTCCCTTCGGGAAGCGTGGCGCTTTCTCAATGCTCACG
CTGTAGGTATCTCAGTTCGGTGTAGGTCGTTCGCTCCAAGCTGGGCTGTGTGCACGAACCCCCCGTTCAG
CCCGACCGCTGCGCCTTATCCGGTAACTATCGTCTTGAGTCCAACCCGGTAAGACACGACTTATCGCCAC
TGGCAGCAGCCACTGGTAACAGGATTAGCAGAGCGAGGTATGTAGGCGGTGCTACAGAGTTCTTGAAGTG
GTGGCCTAACTACGGCTACACTAGAAGGACAGTATTTGGTATCTGCGCTCTGCTGAAGCCAGTTACCTTC
GGAAAAAGAGTTGGTAGCTCTTGATCCGGCAAACAAACCACCGCTGGTAGCGGTGGTTTTTTTGTTTGCA
AGCAGCAGATTACGCGCAGAAAAAAAGGATCTCAAGAAGATCCTTTGATCTTTTCTACGGGGTCTGACGC
TCAGTGGAACGAAAACTCACGTTAAGGGATTTTGGTCATGAGATTATCAAAAAGGATCTTCACCTAGATC
CTTTTAAATTAAAAATGAAGTTTTAAATCAATCTAAAGTATATATGAGTAAACTTGGTCTGACAGTTACC
AATGCTTAATCAGTGAGGCACCTATCTCAGCGATCTGTCTATTTCGTTCATCCATAGTTGCCTGACTGCC
CGTCGTGTAGATAACTACGATACGGGAGGGCTTACCATCTGGCCCCAGTGCTGCAATGATACCGCGAGAC
CCACGCTCACCGGCTCCAGATTTATCAGCAATAAACCAGCCAGCCGGAAGGGCCGAGCGCAGAAGTGGTC
CTGCAACTTTATCCGCCTCCATCCAGTCTATTAATTGTTGCCGGGAAGCTAGAGTAAGTAGTTCGCCAGT
TAATAGTTTGCGCAACGTTGTTGCCATTGCTACAGGCATCGTGGTGTCACGCTCGTCGTTTGGTATGGCT
TCATTCAGCTCCGGTTCCCAACGATCAAGGCGAGTTACATGATCCCCCATGTTGTGAAAAAAAGCGGTTA
GCTCCTTCGGTCCTCCGATCGTTGTCAGAAGTAAGTTGGCCGCAGTGTTATCACTCATGGTTATGGCAGC
ACTGCATAATTCTCTTACTGTCATGCCATCCGTAAGATGCTTTTCTGTGACTGGTGAGTACTCAACCAAG
TCATTCTGAGAATAGTGTATGCGGCGACCGAGTTGCTCTTGCCCGGCGTCAATACGGGATAATACCGCGC
CACATAGCAGAACTTTAAAAGTGCTCATCATTGGAAAACGTTCTTCGGGGCGAAAACTCTCAAGGATCTT
ACCGCTGTTGAGATCCAGTTCGATGTAACCCACTCGTGCACCCAACTGATCTTCAGCATCTTTTACTTTC
ACCAGCGTTTCTGGGTGAGCAAAAACAGGAAGGCAAAATGCCGCAAAAAAGGGAATAAGGGCGACACGGA
AATGTTGAATACTCATACTCTTCCTTTTTCAATATTATTGAAGCATTTATCAGGGTTATTGTCTCATGAG
CGGATACATATTTGAATGTATTTAGAAAAATAAACAAATAGGGGTTCCGCGCACATTTCCCCGAAAAGTG
CCACCTGACGTCTAAGAAACCATTATTATCATGACATTAACCTATAAAAATAGGCGTATCACGAGGCCCT
TTCGTC
