>Addgene plasmid #14307 | pAG306GAL-EGFP-ccdB | addgene partial sequence | sequence record 20846 | 14307 with pRS_marker
TTTCATTCATCATTTTTTTTTTATTCTTTTTTTTGATTTCGGTTTCCTTGAAATTTTTTTGATTCGGTAA
TCTCCGAACAGAAGGAAGAACGAAGGAAGGAGCACAGACTTAGATTGGTATATATACGCATATGTAGTGT
TGAAGAAACATGAAATTGCCCAGTATTCTTAACCCAACTGCACAGAACAAAAACCTGCAGGAAACGAAGA
TAAATCATGTCGAAAGCTACATATAAGGAACGTGCTGCTACTCATCCTAGTCCTGTTGCTGCCAAGCTAT
TTAATATCATGCACGAAAAGCAAACAAACTTGTGTGCTTCATTGGATGTTCGTACCACCAAGGAATTACT
GGAGTTAGTTGAAGCATTAGGTCCCAAAATTTGTTTACTAAAAACACATGTGGATATCTTGACTGATTTT
TCCATGGAGGGCACAGTTAAGCCGCTAAAGGCATTATCCGCCAAGTACAATTTTTTACTCTTCGAAGACA
GAAAATTTGCTGACATTGGTAATACAGTCAAATTGCAGTACTCTGCGGGTGTATACAGAATAGCAGAATG
GGCAGACATTACGAATGCACACGGTGTGGTGGGCCCAGGTATTGTTAGCGGTTTGAAGCAGGCGGCAGAA
GAAGTAACAAAGGAACCTAGAGGCCTTTTGATG
