>Addgene plasmid #14307 | pAG306GAL-EGFP-ccdB | addgene partial sequence | sequence record 20847 | 14307 with EXFP-R
TAGCCTTCGGGCATGGCGGACTTGAAGAAGTCGTGCTGCTTCATGTGGTCGGGGTAGCGGCTGAAGCACT
GCACGCCGTAGGTCAGGGTGGTCACGAGGGTGGGCCAGGGCACGGGCAGCTTGCCGGTGGTGCAGATGAA
CTTCAGGGTCAGCTTGCCGTAGGTGGCATCGCCCTCGCCCTCGCCGGACACGCTGAACTTGTGGCCGTTT
ACGTCGCCGTCCAGCTCGACCAGGATGGGCACCACCCCGGTGAACAGCTCCTCGCCCTTGCTCACCATTT
TGTCCCGGGGGATCCACTAGTTCTAGAATCCGGGGTTTTTTCTCCTTGACGTTAAAGTATAGAGGTATAT
TAACAATTTTTTGTTGATACTTTTATTACATTTGAATAAGAAGTAATACAAACCGAAAATGTTGAAAGTA
TTAGTTAAAGTGGTTATGCAGTTTTTGCATTTATATATCTGTTAATAGATCAAAAATCATCGCTTCGCTG
ATTAATTACCCCAGAAATAAGGCTAAAAAACTAATCGCATTATCATCCTATGGTTGTTAATTTGATTCGT
TCATTTGAAGGTTTGTGGGGCCAGGTTACTGCCAATTTTTCCTCTTCATAACCATAAAAGCT
